>Addgene plasmid #228628 | pM-mRuby3 | addgene full sequence | sequence record 452492 | Addgene NGS Result
CCATGAGCAAACTGAAACGTTTTCATCGCTCTGGAGTGAATACCACGACGATTTCCGGCAGTTTCTACAC
ATATATTCGCAAGATGTGGCGTGTTACGGTGAAAACCTGGCCTATTTCCCTAAAGGGTTTATTGAGAATA
TGTTTTTCGTATCAGCCAATCCCTGGGTGAGTTTCACCAGTTTTGATTTAAACGTGGCCAATATGGACAA
CTTCTTCGCCCCCGTTTTCACCATGGGCAAATATTATACGCAAGGCGACAAGGTGCTGATGCCGCTGGCG
ATTCAGGTTCATCATGCCGTTTGTGATGGCTTCCATGTCGGCAGAATGCTTAATGAATTACAACAGTACT
GCGATGAGTGGCAGGGCGGGGCGTAATCAAACATGAGAATTGGTCGCGCGAGCAATTCAGACATGATAAG
ATACATTGATGAGTTTGGACAAACCACAACTAGAATGCAGTGAAAAAAATGCTTTATTTGTGAAATTTGT
GATGCTATTGCTTTATTTGTAACCATTATAAGCTGCAATAAACAAGTTGGCATTTCGTTCCACTGAGCGT
CAGACCCCGTAGAAAAGATCAAAGGATCTTCTTGAGATCCTTTTTTTCTGCGCGTAATCTGCTGCTTGCA
AACAAAAAAACCACCGCTACCAGCGGTGGTTTGTTTGCCGGATCAAGAGCTACCAACTCTTTTTCCGAAG
GTAACTGGCTTCAGCAGAGCGCAGATACCAAATACTGTTCTTCTAGTGTAGCCGTAGTTAGGCCACCACT
TCAAGAACTCTGTAGCACCGCCTACATACCTCGCTCTGCTAATCCTGTTACCAGTGGCTGCTGCCAGTGG
CGATAAGTCGTGTCTTACCGGGTTGGACTCAAGACGATAGTTACCGGATAAGGCGCAGCGGTCGGGCTGA
ACGGGGGGTTCGTGCACACAGCCCAGCTTGGAGCGAACGACCTACACCGAACTGAGATACCTACAGCGTG
AGCTATGAGAAAGCGCCACGCTTCCCGAAGGGAGAAAGGCGGACAGGTATCCGGTAAGCGGCAGGGTCGG
AACAGGAGAGCGCACGAGGGAGCTTCCAGGGGGAAACGCCTGGTATCTTTATAGTCCTGTCGGGTTTCGC
CACCTCTGACTTGAGCGTCGATTTTTGTGATGCTCGTCAGGGGGGCGGAGCCTATGGAAAAACGCCAGCA
ACGCGGCCTTTTTACGGTTCCTGGCCTTTTGCTGGCCTTTTGCTCACATGTTCTTTCCTGCGTTATCCCC
TGATTCTGTGGATAACCGTATTACCGCCATGCATTAGTTATTAATAGTAATCAATTACGGGGTCATTAGT
TCATAGCCCATATATGGAGTTCCGCGTTACATAACTTACGGTAAATGGCCCGCCTGGCTGACCGCCCAAC
GACCCCCGCCCATTGACGTCAATAATGACGTATGTTCCCATAGTAACGCCAATAGGGACTTTCCATTGAC
GTCAATGGGTGGAGTATTTACGGTAAACTGCCCACTTGGCAGTACATCAAGTGTATCATATGCCAAGTAC
GCCCCCTATTGACGTCAATGACGGTAAATGGCCCGCCTGGCATTATGCCCAGTACATGACCTTATGGGAC
TTTCCTACTTGGCAGTACATCTACGTATTAGTCATCGCTATTACCATGGTGATGCGGTTTTGGCAGTACA
TCAATGGGCGTGGATAGCGGTTTGACTCACGGGGATTTCCAAGTCTCCACCCCATTGACGTCAATGGGAG
TTTGTTTTGGCACCAAAATCAACGGGACTTTCCAAAATGTCGTAACAACTCCGCCCCATTGACGCAAATG
GGCGGTAGGCGTGTACGGTGGGAGGTCTATATAAGCAGAGCTGGTTTAGTGAAGAAGACGGCTCCGGCGC
CACAAACTTCTCTCTGCTAAAGCAAGCAGGTGATGTTGAAGAAAACCCCGGGCCTGGCAGCGGCGAGGGC
AGGGGAAGTCTACTTACATGCGGGGACGTGGAGGAAAATCCCGGCCCAGGATCCGCCGCCACCATGGTGT
CTAAGGGCGAAGAGCTGATCAAGGAAAATATGCGTATGAAGGTGGTCATGGAAGGTTCGGTCAACGGCCA
CCAATTCAAATGCACAGGTGAAGGAGAAGGCAGACCGTACGAGGGAGTGCAAACCATGAGGATCAAAGTC
ATCGAGGGAGGACCCCTGCCATTTGCCTTTGACATTCTTGCCACGTCGTTCATGTATGGCAGCCGTACCT
TTATCAAGTACCCGGCCGACATCCCTGATTTCTTTAAACAGTCCTTTCCTGAGGGTTTTACTTGGGAAAG
AGTTACGAGATACGAAGATGGTGGAGTCGTCACCGTCACGCAGGACACCAGCCTTGAGGATGGCGAGCTC
GTCTACAACGTCAAGGTCAGAGGGGTAAACTTTCCCTCCAATGGTCCCGTGATGCAGAAGAAAACCAAGG
GTTGGGAGCCTAATACAGAGATGATGTATCCAGCAGATGGTGGTCTGAGAGGATACACTGACATCGCACT
GAAAGTTGATGGTGGTGGCCATCTGCACTGCAACTTCGTGACAACTTACAGGTCAAAAAAGACCGTCGGG
AACATCAAGATGCCCGGTGTCCATGCCGTTGATCACCGCCTGGAAAGGATCGAGGAGAGTGACAATGAAA
CCTACGTAGTGCAAAGAGAAGTGGCAGTTGCCAAATACAGCAACCTTGGTGGTGGCATGGACGAGCTGTA
CAAGTAACATGGTCGATTCATGTCTTCTGAAACATAAAATGAACTTGTTTATTGCAGCTTATAATGGTTA
CAAATAAAGCAATAGCATCACAAATTTCACAAATAAAGCATTTTTTTCACTGCATTCTAGTTGTGGTTTG
TCCAAACTCATCAATGTATCTTAAGGCGTAAATTGTAAGCGTTAATATTTTGTTAAAATTCGCGTTAAAT
TTTTGTTAAATCAGCTCATTTTTTAACCAATAGGCCGAAATCGGCAAAATCCCTTATAAATCAAAAGAAT
AGACCGAGATAGGGT
[37 nt withheld, positions 3026-3062]
AAAGAACGTGGACTCCAACGTCAAAGG
[49 nt withheld, positions 3090-3138]
T
[91 nt withheld, positions 3140-3230]
G
[124 nt withheld, positions 3232-3355]
CAGTACTTAACGGAAGATCACTTCGTGATCGGCACGTAAGAGGTTCCAACTTTCACCATAATGAAATAAG
ATCACTACCGGGCGTATTTTTTGAGTTATCGAGATTTTCAGGAGCTAAGGAAGCTAAAATGGAGAAAAAA
ATCACTGGATATACCACCGTTGATATATCCCAATGGCATCGTAAAGAACATTTTGAGGCATTTCAGTCAG
TTGCTCAATGTACCTATAACCAGACCGTTCAGCTGGATATTACGGCCTTTTTAAAGACCGTAAAGAAAAA
TAAGCACAAGTTTTATCCGGCCTTTATTCACATTCTTGCCCGCCTGATGAATGCTCATCCGGAATTCCGT
ATGGCAATGAAAGACGGTGAGCTGGTGATATGGGATAGTGTTCACCCTTGTTACACCGTTTT
Features (pLannotate 1.2.2; 10 found; start..end, strand, type, name):
    417..538     -  polyA_signal   SV40 poly(A) signal: SV40 polyadenylation signal
    592..1180    +  rep_origin     ori: high-copy-number ColE1/pMB1/pBR322/pUC origin of replication
   1355..1658    +  enhancer       CMV enhancer: human cytomegalovirus immediate early enhancer
   1659..1862    +  promoter       CMV promoter: human cytomegalovirus (CMV) immediate early promoter
   1955..2007    +  CDS            T2A (fragment): 2A peptide from Thosea asigna virus capsid protein Eukaryotic ribosomes fail to insert a peptide bond between the Gly and Pro residues, yielding separate polypeptides.
   2024..2734    +  CDS            mRuby3: mRuby3 is a basic (constitutively fluorescent) red fluorescent protein published in 2016, derived from Entacmaea quadricolor. It has low acid sensitivity.
   2772..2893    +  polyA_signal   SV40 poly(A) signal: SV40 polyadenylation signal
   2927..3355    -  rep_origin     f1 ori (sequence partly withheld): f1 bacteriophage origin of replication; arrow indicates direction of (+) strand synthesis
   3381..3483    +  promoter       cat promoter: promoter of the E. coli cat gene encoding chloramphenicol acetyltransferase
   3484..373     +  CDS            cat (across the origin): CAT_ECOLX - Experimental evidence at protein level: Swiss-Prot protein existence level 1. This enzyme is an effector of chloramphenicol resistance in bacteria. From Escherichia coli. This protein is used as a marker in many commonly used cloning vectors, such as pACYC184.
