[The description below was written by a language model from this plasmid's Addgene catalogue record and pLannotate feature annotations shown in this document.]
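Description:
pM-mRuby3 is a compact (about 3.8 kb) mammalian expression plasmid built on the pMulti backbone and assembled by Golden Gate cloning. It is one of the building blocks used to construct MuSIC barcodes, genetically encoded combinations of fluorescent proteins that are read out by spectral flow cytometry to identify single cells. In bacteria it replicates from a high-copy ColE1/pUC-type origin and is selected with chloramphenicol, with the cat gene driven by its own cat promoter. An f1 phage origin is also present. No mammalian selection marker is annotated, so the plasmid appears suited to transient expression.

The payload is a 711 bp synthetic mRuby3 coding sequence, encoding a constitutively fluorescent red protein derived from Entacmaea quadricolor. It carries silent mutations that remove restriction sites needed for the cloning scheme. Expression is driven by the human cytomegalovirus immediate early enhancer and promoter and terminated by an SV40 polyadenylation signal. A T2A element (annotated as a fragment) lies between the promoter and mRuby3. 2A peptides cause ribosomal skipping, so separate polypeptides are produced from one transcript. This placement fits the stated purpose of expressing mRuby3 together with an "extra insert": a second coding sequence, presumably another fluorescent protein, could be placed upstream of the T2A to give a two-protein barcode from a single CMV transcript. The record does not describe the exact insertion site or say what currently occupies that position. A second SV40 poly(A) signal is annotated in reverse orientation next to the bacterial origin, and its role is not stated.
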