Addgene plasmid #228628: pM-mRuby3
Purpose: Mammalian expression of mRuby3 and extra insert, for MuSIC barcode construction
Depositing lab: Marc Birtwistle. Depositing organization: Clemson University. Publication: Genetically Encoded Fluorescence Barcodes Allow for Single-Cell Analysis via Spectral Flow Cytometry. Lu X, Pritko DJ, Abravanel ME, Huggins JR, Ogunleye O, Biswas T, Ashy KC, Woods SK, Livingston MWT, Blenner MA, Birtwistle MR. ACS Synth Biol. 2025 May 16;14(5):1533-1548. doi: 10.1021/acssynbio.4c00807. Epub 2025 May 6. PubMed 40326708.
Backbone
  Vector backbone: pMulti
  Backbone manufacturer: Birtwistle lab
  Vector type: Mammalian Expression
Growth in bacteria
  Bacterial resistance: Chloramphenicol, 25 μg/mL
  Growth temperature: 37°C
  Growth strain: DH5alpha
  Copy number: High Copy
Gene/Insert
  Gene/Insert name: mRuby3
  Species: Synthetic
  Insert size (bp): 711
  Mutation: We introduced some silent mutations to avoid essential restriction enzyme sites.
  Promoter: CMV
  Cloning method: Golden Gate
Terms and licenses: Academic/Nonprofit Terms; Industry Terms: Not Available to Industry
Depositor comments: Please visit https://doi.org/10.1101/2024.10.23.619855 for bioRxiv preprint.
How to cite: pM-mRuby3 was a gift from Marc Birtwistle (Addgene plasmid # 228628 ; http://n2t.net/addgene:228628 ; RRID:Addgene_228628)
