>Addgene plasmid #228628 | pM-mRuby3 | depositor partial sequence | sequence record 449230 | mRuby3
ATGGTGTCTAAGGGCGAAGAGCTGATCAAGGAAAATATGCGTATGAAGGTGGTCATGGAAGGTTCGGTCA
ACGGCCACCAATTCAAATGCACAGGTGAAGGAGAAGGCAGACCGTACGAGGGAGTGCAAACCATGAGGAT
CAAAGTCATCGAGGGAGGACCCCTGCCATTTGCCTTTGACATTCTTGCCACGTCGTTCATGTATGGCAGC
CGTACCTTTATCAAGTACCCGGCCGACATCCCTGATTTCTTTAAACAGTCCTTTCCTGAGGGTTTTACTT
GGGAAAGAGTTACGAGATACGAAGATGGTGGAGTCGTCACCGTCACGCAGGACACCAGCCTTGAGGATGG
CGAGCTCGTCTACAACGTCAAGGTCAGAGGGGTAAACTTTCCCTCCAATGGTCCCGTGATGCAGAAGAAA
ACCAAGGGTTGGGAGCCTAATACAGAGATGATGTATCCAGCAGATGGTGGTCTGAGAGGATACACTGACA
TCGCACTGAAAGTTGATGGTGGTGGCCATCTGCACTGCAACTTCGTGACAACTTACAGGTCAAAAAAGAC
CGTCGGGAACATCAAGATGCCCGGTGTCCATGCCGTTGATCACCGCCTGGAAAGGATCGAGGAGAGTGAC
AATGAAACCTACGTAGTGCAAAGAGAAGTGGCAGTTGCCAAATACAGCAACCTTGGTGGTGGCATGGACG
AGCTGTACAAG
